Addgene plasmid #49938: JA524
Purpose: Expresses a TALE-TET1CD (catalytic domain of TET1) fusion protein engineered to bind a site in EGFP for use as a control
Depositing lab: Keith Joung. Depositing organization: Massachusetts General Hospital. Publication: Targeted DNA demethylation and activation of endogenous genes using programmable TALE-TET1 fusion proteins. Maeder ML, Angstman JF, Richardson ME, Linder SJ, Cascio VM, Tsai SQ, Ho QH, Sander JD, Reyon D, Bernstein BE, Costello JF, Wilkinson MF, Joung JK. Nat Biotechnol. 2013 Oct 9. doi: 10.1038/nbt.2726. PubMed 24108092.
Backbone
  Vector backbone: pJFA334E9
  Backbone manufacturer: Joung lab (Addgene plasmid #49237)
  Vector type: TALEN
Growth in bacteria
  Bacterial resistance: Ampicillin, 100 μg/mL
  Growth temperature: 37°C
  Growth strain: XL1 Blue
  Copy number: Unknown
Gene/Insert
  Gene/Insert name: Tet1CD GFP
  Species: H. sapiens (human)
  Entrez Gene: TET1 (a.k.a. CXXC6, LCX, bA119F7.1)
  Promoter: EF1a
  Cloning method: Restriction Enzyme; 5′ cloning site BsmBI (not destroyed); 3′ cloning site BsmBI (not destroyed)
  Sequencing primers: 5′ EF1a-F 5'-TCAAGCCTCAGACAGTGGTTC-3'; 3′ OJA199 5'-CACCATCACAGCAGTTGG-3'
Terms and licenses: Academic/Nonprofit Terms; Industry Terms: Not Available to Industry
Depositor comments: TALE target site is: TGAAGTTCATCTGCACCAC. Please note that this plasmid expresses a control fusion protein containing a TALE repeat array targeting the EGFP reporter gene sequence. This plasmid does not contain EGFP. See Supplementary Figure 13 of associated publication for amino acid sequences of backbone and TALE repeat array.
How to cite: JA524 was a gift from Keith Joung (Addgene plasmid # 49938 ; http://n2t.net/addgene:49938 ; RRID:Addgene_49938)
