[The description below was written by a language model from this plasmid's Addgene catalogue record.]
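Description:
JA524 is a mammalian expression plasmid built on the pJFA334E9 backbone, a TALE-TET1 fusion scaffold catalogued under the TALEN vector type. It encodes a programmable TALE DNA-binding repeat array fused to the catalytic domain of human TET1 (TET1CD), the dioxygenase that oxidises 5-methylcytosine to 5-hydroxymethylcytosine and thereby initiates DNA demethylation. Expression of the fusion is driven by the EF1a promoter, a strong constitutive promoter active in many mammalian cell types. The TALE repeat array was introduced by restriction cloning at BsmBI sites, which the record lists as not destroyed at either junction. The plasmid is propagated in E. coli under ampicillin selection. The record gives no feature table, so the origin of replication, polyadenylation signal, nuclear localisation signals, epitope tags and any mammalian selection marker are not stated, and copy number is listed as unknown.

The distinguishing feature of this construct is its target specificity: the TALE array is engineered to recognise a site within the EGFP coding sequence rather than an endogenous human locus. Despite the insert name "Tet1CD GFP", the plasmid does not itself contain or express EGFP; the name refers only to the binding site of the TALE domain. Because that site is absent from the endogenous genes being studied, JA524 serves as an off-target control in targeted demethylation experiments. It delivers an intact, catalytically competent TALE-TET1CD protein without directing it to the locus of interest. This helps distinguish demethylation and gene activation caused by locus-specific recruitment from nonspecific effects of overexpressing the TET1 catalytic domain.
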