>Addgene plasmid #49938 | JA524 | depositor partial sequence | sequence record 74436 | TALE sequence
ATGGTGGACTTGAGGACACTCGGTTATTCGCAACAGCAACAGGAGAAAATCAAGCCTAAGGTCAGGAGCA
CCGTCGCGCAACACCACGAGGCGCTTGTGGGGCATGGCTTCACTCATGCGCATATTGTCGCGCTTTCACA
GCACCCTGCGGCGCTTGGGACGGTGGCTGTCAAATACCAAGATATGATTGCGGCCCTGCCCGAAGCCACG
CACGAGGCAATTGTAGGGGTCGGTAAACAGTGGTCGGGAGCGCGAGCACTTGAGGCGCTGCTGACTGTGG
CGGGTGAGCTTAGGGGGCCTCCGCTCCAGCTCGACACCGGGCAGCTGCTGAAGATCGCGAAGAGAGGGGG
AGTAACAGCGGTAGAGGCAGTGCACGCCTGGCGCAATGCGCTCACCGGGGCCCCCTTGAACCTGACCCCA
GACCAGGTAGTCGCAATCGCGAACAATAATGGGGGAAAGCAAGCCCTGGAAACCGTGCAAAGGTTGTTGC
CGGTCCTTTGTCAAGACCACGGCCTTACACCGGAGCAAGTCGTGGCCATTGCAAGCAACATCGGTGGCAA
ACAGGCTCTTGAGACGGTTCAGAGACTTCTCCCAGTTCTCTGTCAAGCCCACGGGCTGACTCCCGATCAA
GTTGTAGCGATTGCGTCGAACATTGGAGGGAAACAAGCATTGGAGACTGTCCAACGGCTCCTTCCCGTGT
TGTGTCAAGCCCACGGTTTGACGCCTGCACAAGTGGTCGCCATCGCCAACAACAACGGCGGTAAGCAGGC
GCTGGAAACAGTACAGCGCCTGCTGCCTGTACTGTGCCAGGATCATGGACTGACCCCAGACCAGGTAGTC
GCAATCGCGTCAAACGGAGGGGGAAAGCAAGCCCTGGAAACCGTGCAAAGGTTGTTGCCGGTCCTTTGTC
AAGACCACGGCCTTACACCGGAGCAAGTCGTGGCCATTGCAAGCAATGGGGGTGGCAAACAGGCTCTTGA
GACGGTTCAGAGACTTCTCCCAGTTCTCTGTCAAGCCCACGGGCTGACTCCCGATCAAGTTGTAGCGATT
GCGTCGCATGACGGAGGGAAACAAGCATTGGAGACTGTCCAACGGCTCCTTCCCGTGTTGTGTCAAGCCC
ACGGTTTGACGCCTGCACAAGTGGTCGCCATCGCCTCCAATATTGGCGGTAAGCAGGCGCTGGAAACAGT
ACAGCGCCTGCTGCCTGTACTGTGCCAGGATCATGGACTGACCCCAGACCAGGTAGTCGCAATCGCGTCA
AACGGAGGGGGAAAGCAAGCCCTGGAAACCGTGCAAAGGTTGTTGCCGGTCCTTTGTCAAGACCACGGCC
TTACACCGGAGCAAGTCGTGGCCATTGCATCCCACGACGGTGGCAAACAGGCTCTTGAGACGGTTCAGAG
ACTTCTCCCAGTTCTCTGTCAAGCCCACGGGCTGACTCCCGATCAAGTTGTAGCGATTGCGTCCAACGGT
GGAGGGAAACAAGCATTGGAGACTGTCCAACGGCTCCTTCCCGTGTTGTGTCAAGCCCACGGTTTGACGC
CTGCACAAGTGGTCGCCATCGCCAACAACAACGGCGGTAAGCAGGCGCTGGAAACAGTACAGCGCCTGCT
GCCTGTACTGTGCCAGGATCATGGACTGACCCCAGACCAGGTAGTCGCAATCGCGTCACATGACGGGGGA
AAGCAAGCCCTGGAAACCGTGCAAAGGTTGTTGCCGGTCCTTTGTCAAGACCACGGCCTTACACCGGAGC
AAGTCGTGGCCATTGCAAGCAACATCGGTGGCAAACAGGCTCTTGAGACGGTTCAGAGACTTCTCCCAGT
TCTCTGTCAAGCCCACGGGCTGACTCCCGATCAAGTTGTAGCGATTGCGTCGCATGACGGAGGGAAACAA
GCATTGGAGACTGTCCAACGGCTCCTTCCCGTGTTGTGTCAAGCCCACGGTTTGACGCCTGCACAAGTGG
TCGCCATCGCCAGCCATGATGGCGGTAAGCAGGCGCTGGAAACAGTACAGCGCCTGCTGCCTGTACTGTG
CCAGGATCATGGACTGACCCCAGACCAGGTAGTCGCAATCGCGTCGAACATTGGGGGAAAGCAAGCCCTG
GAAACCGTGCAAAGGTTGTTGCCGGTCCTTTGTCAAGACCACGGCCTGACACCCGAACAGGTGGTCGCCA
TTGCTTCCCACGACGGAGGACGGCCAGCCTTGGAG
