>Addgene plasmid #49938 | JA524 | addgene partial sequence | sequence record 75964 | EF1a-F 5'-TCAAGCCTCAGACAGTGGTTC-3'
GGCCGCCACCATGGCCCCCAAGAAGAAGAGGAAGGTGGGCATTCACCGCGGGGTACCTATGGTGGACTTG
AGGACACTCGGTTATTCGCAACAGCAACAGGAGAAAATCAAGCCTAAGGTCAGGAGCACCGTCGCGCAAC
ACCACGAGGCGCTTGTGGGGCATGGCTTCACTCATGCGCATATTGTCGCGCTTTCACAGCACCCTGCGGC
GCTTGGGACGGTGGCTGTCAAATACCAAGATATGATTGCGGCCCTGCCCGAAGCCACGCACGAGGCAATT
GTAGGGGTCGGTAAACAGTGGTCGGGAGCGCGAGCACTTGAGGCGCTGCTGACTGTGGCGGGTGAGCTTA
GGGGGCCTCCGCTCCAGCTCGACACCGGGCAGCTGCTGAAGATCGCGAAGAGAGGGGGAGTAACAGCGGT
AGAGGCAGTGCACGCCTGGCGCAATGCGCTCACCGGGGCCCCCTTGAACCTGACCCCAGACCAGGTAGTC
GCAATCGCGAACAATAATGGGGGAAAGCAAGCCCTGGAAACCGTGCAAAGGTTGTTGCCGGTCCTTTGTC
AAGACCACGGCCTTACACCGGAGCAAGTCGTGGCCATTGCAAGCAACATCGGTGGCAAACAGGCTCTTGA
GACGGTTCAGAGACTTCTCCCAGTTCTCTGTCAAGCCCACGGGCTGACTCCCGATCAAGTTGTAGCGATT
GCGTCGAACATTGGAGGGAAACAAGCATTGGAGACTGTCCAACGGCTCCTTCCCGTGTTGTGTCAAGCCC
ACGGTTTGACGCCTGCACAAGTGGTCGCCATCGCCAACAACAACGGCGGTAAGCAGGCGCTGGAAACAGT
ACAGCGCCTGCTGCCTGTACTGTGCCAGGATCATGGACTGACCCCAGACCAGGTAGTCGCAATCGCGTCA
AACGGAGGGGGAAAGCAAGCCCTGGAAACCGTGCAAAGGTTGTTGC
