>Addgene plasmid #49938 | JA524 | addgene partial sequence | sequence record 76796 | TAL-F2 5'-ccaacgaccacctcgtcgcc-3'
TGCCGCACGCGCCGGCCTTGATCAAAAGAACCAATCGCCGTATTCCCGAACGCACATCCCATCGCGTTGC
CGACCACGCGCAAGTGGTTCGCGTGCTGGGTTTTTTCCAGTGCCACTCCCACCCAGCGCAAGCATTTGAT
GACGCCATGACGCAGTTCGGGATGAGCGGAGGAGGATCCCTGCCCACCTGCAGCTGTCTTGATCGAGTTA
TACAAAAAGACAAAGGCCCATATTATACACACCTTGGGGCAGGACCAAGTGTTGCTGCTGTCAGGGAAAT
CATGGAGAATAGGTATGGTCAAAAAGGAAACGCAATAAGGATAGAAATAGTAGTGTACACCGGTAAAGAA
GGGAAAAGCTCTCATGGGTGTCCAATTGCTAAGTGGGTTTTAAGAAGAAGCAGTGATGAAGAAAAAGTTC
TTTGTTTGGTCCGGCAGCGTACAGGCCACCACTGTCCAACTGCTGTGATGGTGGTGCTCATCATGGTGTG
GGATGGCATCCCTCTTCCAATGGCCGACCGGCTATACACAGAGCTCACAGAGAATCTAAAGTCATACAAT
GGGCACCCTACCGACAGAAGATGCACCCTCAATGAAAATCGTACCTGTACATGTCAAGGAATTGATCCAG
AGACTTGTGGAGCTTCATTCTCTTTTGGCTGTTCATGGAGTATGTACTTTAATGGCTGTAAGTTTGGTAG
AAGCCCAAGCCCCAGAAGATTTAGAATTGATCCAAGCTCTCCCTTACATGAAAAAAACCTTGAAGATAAC
TTACAGAGTTTGGCTACACGATTAGCTCCAATTTATAAGCAGTATGCTCCAGTAGCTTA
